Addgene plasmid #145276: pHR-MCS-MED1long-IDR-YFP-NLS
Purpose: Mammalian Expression of Nuclear MED1 long IDR-YFP with SV40 NLS
Depositing lab: Denes Hnisz. Depositing organization: Max Planck Institute for Molecular Genetics. Publication: Unblending of Transcriptional Condensates in Human Repeat Expansion Disease. Basu S, Mackowiak SD, Niskanen H, Knezevic D, Asimi V, Grosswendt S, Geertsema H, Ali S, Jerkovic I, Ewers H, Mundlos S, Meissner A, Ibrahim DM, Hnisz D. Cell. 2020 May 28;181(5):1062-1079.e30. doi: 10.1016/j.cell.2020.04.018. Epub 2020 May 7. PubMed 32386547.
Backbone
  Vector backbone: pHR
  Vector type: Mammalian Expression
Growth in bacteria
  Bacterial resistance: Ampicillin, 100 μg/mL
  Growth temperature: 37°C
  Growth strain: NEB Stable
  Copy number: High Copy
Gene/Insert
  Gene/Insert name: MED1-IDR long
  Species: H. sapiens (human)
  Entrez Gene: MED1 (a.k.a. CRSP1, CRSP200, DRIP205, DRIP230, PBP, PPARBP, PPARGBP, RB18A, TRAP220, TRIP2)
  Cloning method: Restriction Enzyme; 5′ cloning site Unknown (unknown if destroyed)
Terms and licenses: Academic/Nonprofit Terms; Industry Terms: Not Available to Industry
How to cite: pHR-MCS-MED1long-IDR-YFP-NLS was a gift from Denes Hnisz (Addgene plasmid # 145276 ; http://n2t.net/addgene:145276 ; RRID:Addgene_145276)
