[The description below was written by a language model from this plasmid's Addgene catalogue record and pLannotate feature annotations shown in this document.]
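Description:
pHR-MCS-MED1long-IDR-YFP-NLS is an 11.7 kb mammalian expression plasmid built on the pHR backbone, which the feature table shows to be an HIV-1–derived lentiviral transfer vector. The viral portion runs from a truncated 5' LTR through the Ψ packaging signal with adjoining gag fragment, the Rev response element and the cPPT/CTS, then the expression cassette, and ends in a self-inactivating ΔU3 3' LTR. These elements allow the transcript to be packaged into viral particles, exported in a Rev-dependent manner and integrated into target cells when helper functions are supplied in trans, although the catalogue entry lists the plasmid only as a mammalian expression vector, and it can equally be used by direct transfection. In bacteria it is maintained through a high-copy ColE1/pUC-type origin and selected with ampicillin via the β-lactamase gene. The backbone also retains legacy sequence: an SV40 promoter followed by E. coli gpt fragments and SV40 small t intron and polyadenylation sequences, along with fragments of TcR, rop and bom. The record assigns no role to these.

The payload is driven by the spleen focus-forming virus (SFFV) LTR promoter, a strong constitutive promoter in many mammalian cell types. It expresses a fragment of human MED1, described as the "long" intrinsically disordered region of this Mediator subunit, followed by a yellow fluorescent protein annotated as mCitrine and a C-terminal SV40 large T antigen nuclear localization signal. A WPRE downstream of the coding region enhances transcript stability and expression. The result is a nuclear-targeted, fluorescently labelled MED1 IDR that can be imaged in living or fixed cells. The associated publication concerns transcriptional condensates in human repeat expansion disease, which suggests its use as a marker or component for studying condensate behaviour in the nucleus.
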