Features (pLannotate 1.2.2; 36 found; start..end, strand, type, name):
      1..408     +  promoter       SFFV promoter: spleen focus-forming virus long terminal repeat (LTR) promoter
    468..2348    +  CDS            MED1 (fragment): MED1_HUMAN - Also known as ARC205, CRSP1, CRSP200, DRIP205, DRIP230, PBP, PPARBP, PPARGBP, RB18A, TRAP220, TRIP2. Experimental evidence at protein level: Swiss-Prot protein existence level 1. Component of the Mediator complex, a coactivator involved in the regulated transcription of nearly all RNA polymerase II-dependent genes. Mediator functions as a bridge to convey information from gene- specific regulatory proteins to the basal RNA polymerase II transcription machinery. Mediator is recruited to promoters by direct interactions with regulatory proteins and serves as a scaffold for the assem
   2391..3107    +  CDS            mCitrine: mCitrine is a basic (constitutively fluorescent) yellow fluorescent protein published in 2001, derived from Aequorea victoria.
   3117..3137    +  CDS            SV40 NLS: nuclear localization signal of SV40 (simian virus 40) large T antigen
   3189..3219    +  misc_feature   MCS (fragment): pUC18/19 multiple cloning site
   3220..3238    +  misc_feature   MCS (fragment): pBluescript multiple cloning site
   3238..3826    +  misc_feature   WPRE: woodchuck hepatitis virus posttranscriptional regulatory element
   3827..3849    +  misc_feature   MCS (fragment): pBluescript multiple cloning site
   3866..3934    +  CDS            nef (fragment): NEF_HV1Z2 - Experimental evidence at protein level: Swiss-Prot protein existence level 1. Extracellular Nef protein targets CD4(+) T-lymphocytes for apoptosis by interacting with CXCR4 surface receptors. From Human immunodeficiency virus type 1 group M subtype D (isolate Z2/CDC-Z34) (HIV-1).
   3936..4169    +  LTR            3' LTR (ΔU3): self-inactivating 3' long terminal repeat (LTR) from HIV-1
   4194..4212    -  promoter       SP6 promoter: promoter for bacteriophage SP6 RNA polymerase
   4440..4719    +  CDS            TcR (fragment): tetracycline efflux protein; tet; confers resistance to tetracycline
   4720..4768    -  misc_feature   bom (fragment): basis of mobility region from pBR322
   4870..4905    -  CDS            rop (fragment): Rop protein, which maintains plasmids at low copy number; rop
   5000..5104    +  promoter       AmpR promoter: bla
   5105..5965    +  CDS            AmpR: β-lactamase; bla; confers resistance to ampicillin, carbenicillin, and related antibiotics
   6136..6724    +  rep_origin     ori: high-copy-number ColE1/pMB1/pBR322/pUC origin of replication
   6907..6963    +  CDS            lacI (fragment): lac repressor; lacI; The lac repressor binds to the lac operator to inhibit transcription in E. coli. This inhibition can be relieved by adding lactose or isopropyl-β-D-thiogalactopyranoside (IPTG).
   6970..7299    +  promoter       SV40 promoter: SV40 enhancer and early promoter
   7499..7618    +  CDS            gpt (fragment): XGPT_ECOLI - Also known as gpp, gxu. Experimental evidence at protein level: Swiss-Prot protein existence level 1. Purine salvage pathway enzyme that catalyzes the transfer of the ribosyl-5-phosphate group from 5-phospho-alpha-D-ribose 1- diphosphate (PRPP) to the N9 position of the 6-oxopurines guanine and xanthine to form the corresponding ribonucleotides GMP (guanosine 5'- monophosphate) and XMP (xanthosine 5'-monophosphate), with the release of PPi. To a lesser extent, also acts on hypoxanthine (PubMed:9100006, PubMed:3886014). Does not ribophosphorylate adenine (PubMed:3886014). From Esch
   7618..7953    +  CDS            gpt (fragment): XGPT_ECOLI - Also known as gpp, gxu. Experimental evidence at protein level: Swiss-Prot protein existence level 1. Purine salvage pathway enzyme that catalyzes the transfer of the ribosyl-5-phosphate group from 5-phospho-alpha-D-ribose 1- diphosphate (PRPP) to the N9 position of the 6-oxopurines guanine and xanthine to form the corresponding ribonucleotides GMP (guanosine 5'- monophosphate) and XMP (xanthosine 5'-monophosphate), with the release of PPi. To a lesser extent, also acts on hypoxanthine (PubMed:9100006, PubMed:3886014). Does not ribophosphorylate adenine (PubMed:3886014). From Esch
   8048..8353    +  CDS            frsA (fragment): FRSA_ECOLI - Also known as yafA. Experimental evidence at protein level: Swiss-Prot protein existence level 1. Catalyzes the hydrolysis of esters (PubMed:15808744). Displays esterase activity toward pNP-butyrate (PubMed:15808744). May stimulate mixed-acid fermentation by acting as a fermentation/respiration switch that down-regulates respiration and up- regulates fermentation rates (PubMed:15169777). From Escherichia coli (strain K12).
   8357..8431    +  CDS            small t antigen (fragment): SV40 (simian virus 40) small t antigen
   8433..8498    +  intron         small t intron: SV40 (simian virus 40) small t antigen intron
   8628..8648    +  CDS            SV40 NLS: nuclear localization signal of SV40 (simian virus 40) large T antigen
   8967..9050    +  CDS            large T antigen (fragment): large T antigen from SV40 (simian virus 40)
   9073..9207    +  polyA_signal   SV40 poly(A) signal: SV40 polyadenylation signal
   9374..9703    +  CDS            nef (fragment): NEF_HV1BR - Experimental evidence at protein level: Swiss-Prot protein existence level 1. Extracellular Nef protein targets CD4(+) T-lymphocytes for apoptosis by interacting with CXCR4 surface receptors (PubMed:14990729). From Human immunodeficiency virus type 1 group M subtype B (isolate BRU/LAI) (HIV-1).
   9751..10008   +  LTR            5' LTR (truncated): truncated 5' long terminal repeat (LTR) from HIV-1
  10055..10180   +  misc_feature   HIV-1 Ψ: packaging signal of human immunodeficiency virus type 1
  10164..10502   +  CDS            HIV-1 gag (fragment): gag protein from human immunodeficiency virus 1; gag
  10677..10910   +  misc_feature   RRE: The Rev response element (RRE) of HIV-1 allows for Rev-dependent mRNA export from the nucleus to the cytoplasm.
  11287..11387   +  CDS            Rev (fragment): human immunodeficiency virus 1 (HIV-1) Rev protein; rev; enhances nuclear export of unspliced and incompletely spliced viral mRNAs
  11424..11541   +  misc_feature   cPPT/CTS: central polypurine tract and central termination sequence of HIV-1
  11578..11610   -  misc_feature   MCS (fragment): pBluescript multiple cloning site
  11654..11690   +  LTR            3' LTR (ΔU3) (fragment): self-inactivating 3' long terminal repeat (LTR) from Moloney murine leukemia virus
>Addgene plasmid #145276 | pHR-MCS-MED1long-IDR-YFP-NLS | addgene full sequence | sequence record 311786 | Addgene NGS Result
GTAACGCCATTTTGCAAGGCATGGAAAAATACCAAACCAAGAATAGAGAAGTTCAGATCAAGGGCGGGTA
CATGAAAATAGCTAACGTTGGGCCAAACAGGATATCTGCGGTGAGCAGTTTCGGCCCCGGCCCGGGGCCA
AGAACAGATGGTCACCGCAGTTTCGGCCCCGGCCCGAGGCCAAGAACAGATGGTCCCCAGATATGGCCCA
ACCCTCAGCAGTTTCTTAAGACCCATCAGATGTTTCCAGGCTCCCCCAAGGACCTGAAATGACCCTGCGC
CTTATTTGAATTAACCAATCAGCCTGCTTCTCGCTTCTGTTCGCGCGCTTCTGCTTCCCGAGCTCTATAA
AAGAGCTCACAACCCCTCACTCGGCGCGCCAGTCCTCCGACAGACTGAGTCGCCCGGGAAGAGAGGCCAC
TAGTCGCGACCACGCGCCGGCGGGACGAGACGCGATCGCGAGCTACCATGGAGCATCACAGTGGTAGTCA
GGGTCCTTTACTGACCACTGGGGACTTAGGGAAAGAAAAGACTCAAAAGAGGGTAAAGGAAGGCAATGGC
ACCAGTAATAGTACTCTCTCGGGGCCCGGATTAGACAGCAAACCAGGGAAGCGCAGTCGGACCCCTTCTA
ATGATGGGAAAAGCAAAGATAAGCCTCCAAAGCGGAAGAAGGCAGACACTGAGGGAAAGTCTCCATCTCA
TAGTTCTTCTAACAGACCTTTTACCCCACCTACCAGTACAGGTGGATCTAAATCGCCAGGCAGTGCAGGA
AGATCTCAGACTCCCCCAGGTGTTGCCACACCACCCATTCCCAAAATCACTATTCAGATTCCTAAGGGAA
CAGTGATGGTGGGCAAGCCTTCCTCTCACAGTCAGTATACCAGCAGTGGTTCTGTGTCTTCCTCAGGCAG
CAAAAGCCACCATAGCCATTCTTCCTCCTCTTCCTCATCTGCTTCCACCTCAGGGAAGATGAAAAGCAGT
AAATCAGAAGGTTCATCAAGTTCCAAGTTAAGTAGCAGTATGTATTCTAGCCAGGGGTCTTCTGGATCTA
GCCAGTCCAAAAATTCATCCCAGTCTGGGGGGAAGCCAGGCTCCTCTCCCATAACCAAGCATGGACTGAG
CAGTGGCTCTAGCAGCACCAAGATGAAACCTCAAGGAAAGCCATCATCACTTATGAATCCTTCTTTAAGT
AAACCAAACATATCCCCTTCTCATTCAAGGCCACCTGGAGGCTCTGACAAGCTTGCCTCTCCAATGAAGC
CTGTTCCTGGAACTCCTCCATCCTCTAAAGCCAAGTCCCCTATCAGTTCAGGTTCTGGTGGTTCTCATAT
GTCTGGAACTAGTTCAAGCTCTGGCATGAAGTCATCTTCAGGGTTAGGATCCTCAGGCTCGTTGTCCCAG
AAAACTCCCCCATCATCTAATTCCTGTACGGCATCTTCCTCCTCCTTTTCCTCAAGTGGCTCTTCCATGT
CATCCTCTCAGAACCAGCATGGGAGTTCTAAAGGAAAATCTCCCAGCAGAAACAAGAAGCCGTCCTTGAC
AGCTGTCATAGATAAACTGAAGCATGGGGTTGTCACCAGTGGCCCTGGGGGTGAAGACCCACTGGACGGC
CAGATGGGGGTGAGCACAAATTCTTCCAGCCATCCTATGTCCTCCAAACATAACATGTCAGGAGGAGAGT
TTCAGGGCAAGCGTGAGAAAAGTGATAAAGACAAATCAAAGGTTTCCACCTCCGGGAGTTCAGTGGATTC
TTCTAAGAAGACCTCAGAGTCAAAAAATGTGGGGAGCACAGGTGTGGCAAAAATTATCATCAGTAAGCAT
GATGGAGGCTCCCCTAGCATTAAAGCCAAAGTGACTTTGCAGAAACCTGGGGAAAGTAGTGGAGAAGGGC
TTAGGCCTCAAATGGCTTCTTCTAAAAACTATGGCTCTCCACTCATCAGTGGTTCCACTCCAAAGCATGA
GCGTGGCTCTCCCAGCCATAGTAAGTCACCAGCATATACCCCCCAGAATCTGGACAGTGAAAGTGAGTCA
GGCTCCTCCATAGCAGAGAAATCTTATCAGAATAGTCCCAGCTCAGACGATGGTATCCGACCACTTCCAG
AATACAGCACAGAGAAACATAAGAAGCACAAAAAGGAAAAGAAGAAAGTAAAAGACAAAGATAGGGACCG
AGACCGGGACAAAGACCGAGACAAGAAAAAATCTCATAGCATCAAGCCAGAGAGTTGGTCCAAATCACCC
ATCTCTTCAGACCAGTCCTTGTCTATGACAAGTAACACAATCTTATCTGCAGACAGACCCTCAAGGCTCA
GCCCAGACTTTATGATTGGGGAGGAAGATGATGATCTTGGAGGTAGCGGAGCGTACGGGTTCTGGCTCGT
CGGTTCCCATATGGTGAGCAAGGGCGAGGAGCTGTTCACCGGGGTGGTGCCCATCCTGGTCGAGCTGGAC
GGCGACGTAAACGGCCACAAGTTCAGCGTGTCCGGCGAGGGCGAGGGCGATGCCACCTACGGCAAGCTGA
CCCTGAAGTTCATCTGCACCACCGGCAAGCTGCCCGTGCCCTGGCCCACCCTCGTGACCACCTTCGGCTA
CGGCCTGATGTGCTTCGCCCGCTACCCCGACCACATGAAGCAGCACGACTTCTTCAAGTCCGCCATGCCC
GAAGGCTACGTCCAGGAGCGCACCATCTTCTTCAAGGACGACGGCAACTACAAGACCCGCGCCGAGGTGA
AGTTCGAGGGCGACACCCTGGTGAACCGCATCGAGCTGAAGGGCATCGACTTCAAGGAGGACGGCAACAT
CCTGGGGCACAAGCTGGAGTACAACTACAACAGCCACAACGTCTATATCATGGCCGACAAGCAGAAGAAC
GGCATCAAGGTGAACTTCAAGATCCGCCACAACATCGAGGACGGCAGCGTGCAGCTCGCCGACCACTACC
AGCAGAACACCCCCATCGGCGACGGCCCCGTGCTGCTGCCCGACAACCACTACCTGAGCTACCAGTCCAA
GCTGAGCAAAGACCCCAACGAGAAGCGCGATCACATGGTCCTGCTGGAGTTCGTGACCGCCGCCGGGATC
ACTCTCGGCATGGACGAGCTGTACAAGGGAGGCGGTCCAAAAAAGAAGAGAAAGGTATGAGCGGCCGCAA
CTCCCACCTGCAACATGCGTGACTGACTGAGGCCGCGACTCTAGAGTCGACCTGCAGGCATGCAAGCTTG
ATATCAAGCTTATCGATAATCAACCTCTGGATTACAAAATTTGTGAAAGATTGACTGGTATTCTTAACTA
TGTTGCTCCTTTTACGCTATGTGGATACGCTGCTTTAATGCCTTTGTATCATGCTATTGCTTCCCGTATG
GCTTTCATTTTCTCCTCCTTGTATAAATCCTGGTTGCTGTCTCTTTATGAGGAGTTGTGGCCCGTTGTCA
GGCAACGTGGCGTGGTGTGCACTGTGTTTGCTGACGCAACCCCCACTGGTTGGGGCATTGCCACCACCTG
TCAGCTCCTTTCCGGGACTTTCGCTTTCCCCCTCCCTATTGCCACGGCGGAACTCATCGCCGCCTGCCTT
GCCCGCTGCTGGACAGGGGCTCGGCTGTTGGGCACTGACAATTCCGTGGTGTTGTCGGGGAAATCATCGT
CCTTTCCTTGGCTGCTCGCCTGTGTTGCCACCTGGATTCTGCGCGGGACGTCCTTCTGCTACGTCCCTTC
GGCCCTCAATCCAGCGGACCTTCCTTCCCGCGGCCTGCTGCCGGCTCTGCGGCCTCTTCCGCGTCTTCGC
CTTCGCCCTCAGACGAGTCGGATCTCCCTTTGGGCCGCCTCCCCGCATCGATACCGTCGACCTCGAGGGA
ATTAATTCGAGCTCGGTACCTTTAAGACCAATGACTTACAAGGCAGCTGTAGATCTTAGCCACTTTTTAA
AAGAAAAGGGGGGACTGGAAGGGCTAATTCACTCCCAACGAAGACAAGATCTGCTTTTTGCTTGTACTGG
GTCTCTCTGGTTAGACCAGATCTGAGCCTGGGAGCTCTCTGGCTAACTAGGGAACCCACTGCTTAAGCCT
CAATAAAGCTTGCCTTGAGTGCTTCAAGTAGTGTGTGCCCGTCTGTTGTGTGACTCTGGTAACTAGAGAT
CCCTCAGACCCTTTTAGTCAGTGTGGAAAATCTCTAGCAGCATCTAGAATTAATTCCGTGTATTCTATAG
TGTCACCTAAATCGTATGTGTATGATACATAAGGTTATGTATTAATTGTAGCCGCGTTCTAACGACAATA
TGTACAAGCCTAATTGTGTAGCATCTGGCTTACTGAAGCAGACCCTATCATCTCTCTCGTAAACTGCCGT
CAGAGTCGGTTTGGTTGGACGAACCTTCTGAGTTTCTGGTAACGCCGTCCCGCACCCGGAAATGGTCAGC
GAACCAATCAGCAGGGTCATCGCTAGCCAGATCCTCTACGCCGGACGCATCGTGGCCGGCATCACCGGCG
CCACAGGTGCGGTTGCTGGCGCCTATATCGCCGACATCACCGATGGGGAAGATCGGGCTCGCCACTTCGG
GCTCATGAGCGCTTGTTTCGGCGTGGGTATGGTGGCAGGCCCCGTGGCCGGGGGACTGTTGGGCGCCATC
TCCTTGCATGCACCATTCCTTGCGGCGGCGGTGCTCAACGGCCTCAACCTACTACTGGGCTGCTTCCTAA
TGCAGGAGTCGCATAAGGGAGAGCGTCGAATGGTGCACTCTCAGTACAATCTGCTCTGATGCCGCATAGT
TAAGCCAGCCCCGACACCCGCCAACACCCGCTGACGCGCCCTGACGGGCTTGTCTGCTCCCGGCATCCGC
TTACAGACAAGCTGTGACCGTCTCCGGGAGCTGCATGTGTCAGAGGTTTTCACCGTCATCACCGAAACGC
GCGAGACGAAAGGGCCTCGTGATACGCCTATTTTTATAGGTTAATGTCATGATAATAATGGTTTCTTAGA
CGTCAGGTGGCACTTTTCGGGGAAATGTGCGCGGAACCCCTATTTGTTTATTTTTCTAAATACATTCAAA
TATGTATCCGCTCATGAGACAATAACCCTGATAAATGCTTCAATAATATTGAAAAAGGAAGAGTATGAGT
ATTCAACATTTCCGTGTCGCCCTTATTCCCTTTTTTGCGGCATTTTGCCTTCCTGTTTTTGCTCACCCAG
AAACGCTGGTGAAAGTAAAAGATGCTGAAGATCAGTTGGGTGCACGAGTGGGTTACATCGAACTGGATCT
CAACAGCGGTAAGATCCTTGAGAGTTTTCGCCCCGAAGAACGTTTTCCAATGATGAGCACTTTTAAAGTT
CTGCTATGTGGCGCGGTATTATCCCGTATTGACGCCGGGCAAGAGCAACTCGGTCGCCGCATACACTATT
CTCAGAATGACTTGGTTGAGTACTCACCAGTCACAGAAAAGCATCTTACGGATGGCATGACAGTAAGAGA
ATTATGCAGTGCTGCCATAACCATGAGTGATAACACTGCGGCCAACTTACTTCTGACAACGATCGGAGGA
CCGAAGGAGCTAACCGCTTTTTTGCACAACATGGGGGATCATGTAACTCGCCTTGATCGTTGGGAACCGG
AGCTGAATGAAGCCATACCAAACGACGAGCGTGACACCACGATGCCTGTAGCAATGGCAACAACGTTGCG
CAAACTATTAACTGGCGAACTACTTACTCTAGCTTCCCGGCAACAATTAATAGACTGGATGGAGGCGGAT
AAAGTTGCAGGAACACTTCTGCGCTCGGCCCTTCCGGCTGGCTGGTTTATTGCTGATAAATCTGGAGCCG
GTGAGCGTGGGTCTCGCGGTATCATTGCAGCACTGGGGCCAGATGGTAAGCCCTCCCGTATCGTAGTTAT
CTACACGACGGGGAGTCAGGCAACTATGGATGAACGAAATAGACAGATCGCTGAGATAGGTGCCTCACTG
ATTAAGCATTGGTAACTGTCAGACCAAGTTTACTCATATATACTTTAGATTGATTTAAAACTTCATTTTT
AATTTAAAAGGATCTAGGTGAAGATCCTTTTTGATAATCTCATGACCAAAATCCCTTAACGTGAGTTTTC
GTTCCACTGAGCGTCAGACCCCGTAGAAAAGATCAAAGGATCTTCTTGAGATCCTTTTTTTCTGCGCGTA
ATCTGCTGCTTGCAAACAAAAAAACCACCGCTACCAGCGGTGGTTTGTTTGCCGGATCAAGAGCTACCAA
CTCTTTTTCCGAAGGTAACTGGCTTCAGCAGAGCGCAGATACCAAATACTGTTCTTCTAGTGTAGCCGTA
GTTAGGCCACCACTTCAAGAACTCTGTAGCACCGCCTACATACCTCGCTCTGCTAATCCTGTTACCAGTG
GCTGCTGCCAGTGGCGATAAGTCGTGTCTTACCGGGTTGGACTCAAGACGATAGTTACCGGATAAGGCGC
AGCGGTCGGGCTGAACGGGGGGTTCGTGCACACAGCCCAGCTTGGAGCGAACGACCTACACCGAACTGAG
ATACCTACAGCGTGAGCTATGAGAAAGCGCCACGCTTCCCGAAGGGAGAAAGGCGGACAGGTATCCGGTA
AGCGGCAGGGTCGGAACAGGAGAGCGCACGAGGGAGCTTCCAGGGGGAAACGCCTGGTATCTTTATAGTC
CTGTCGGGTTTCGCCACCTCTGACTTGAGCGTCGATTTTTGTGATGCTCGTCAGGGGGGCGGAGCCTATG
GAAAAACGCCAGCAACGCGGCCTTTTTACGGTTCCTGGCCTTTTGCTGGCCTTTTGCTCACATGTTCTTT
CCTGCGTTATCCCCTGATTCTGTGGATAACCGTATTACCGCCTTTGAGTGAGCTGATACCGCTCGCCGCA
GCCGAACGACCGAGCGCAGCGAGTCAGTGAGCGAGGAAGCGGAAGAGCGCCCAATACGCAAACCGCCTCT
CCCCGCGCGTTGGCCGATTCATTAATGCAGCTGTGGAATGTGTGTCAGTTAGGGTGTGGAAAGTCCCCAG
GCTCCCCAGCAGGCAGAAGTATGCAAAGCATGCATCTCAATTAGTCAGCAACCAGGTGTGGAAAGTCCCC
AGGCTCCCCAGCAGGCAGAAGTATGCAAAGCATGCATCTCAATTAGTCAGCAACCATAGTCCCGCCCCTA
ACTCCGCCCATCCCGCCCCTAACTCCGCCCAGTTCCGCCCATTCTCCGCCCCATGGCTGACTAATTTTTT
TTATTTATGCAGAGGCCGAGGCCGCCTCGGCCTCTGAGCTATTCCAGAAGTAGTGAGGAGGCTTTTTTGG
AGGCCTAGGCTTTTGCAAAAAGCTTGGACACAAGACAGGCTTGCGAGATATGTTTGAGAATACCACTTTA
TCCCGCGTCAGGGAGAGGCAGTGCGTAAAAAGACGCGGACTCATGTGAAATACTGGTTTTTAGTGCGCCA
GATCTCTATAATCTCGCGCAACCTATTTTCCCCTCGAACACTTTTTAAGCCGTAGATAAACAGGCTGGGA
CACTTCACATGAGCGAAAAATACATCGTCACCTGGGACATGTTGCAGATCCATGCACGTAAACTCGCAAG
CCGACTGATGCCTTCTGAACAATGGAAAGGCATTATTGCCGTAAGCCGTGGCGGTCTGTACCGGGTGCGT
TACTGGCGCGTGAACTGGGTATTCGTCATGTCGATACCGTTTGTATTTCCAGCTACGATCACGACAACCA
GCGCGAGCTTAAAGTGCTGAAACGCGCAGAAGGCGATGGCGAAGGCTTCATCGTTATTGATGACCTGGTG
GATACCGGTGGTACTGCGGTTGCGATTCGTGAAATGTATCCAAAAGCGCACTTTGTCACCATCTTCGCAA
AACCGGCTGGTCGTCCGCTGGTTGATGACTATGTTGTTGATATCCCGCAAGATACCTGGATTGAACAGCC
GTGGGATATGGGCGTCGTATTCGTCCCGCCAATCTCCGGTCGCTAATCTTTTCAACGCCTGGCACTGCCG
GGCGTTGTTCTTTTTAACTTCAGGCGGGTTACAATAGTTTCCAGTAAGTATTCTGGAGGCTGCATCCATG
ACACAGGCAAACCTGAGCGAAACCCTGTTCAAACCCCGCTTTAAACATCCTGAAACCTCGACGCTAGTCC
GCCGCTTTAATCACGGCGCACAACCGCCTGTGCAGTCGGCCCTTGATGGTAAAACCATCCCTCACTGGTA
TCGCATGATTAACCGTCTGATGTGGATCTGGCGCGGCATTGACCCACGCGAAATCCTCGACGTCCAGGCA
CGTATTGTGATGAGCGATGCCGAACGTACCGACGATGATTTATACGATACGGTGATTGGCTACCGTGGCG
GCAACTGGATTTATGAGTGGGCCCCGGATCTTTGTGAAGGAACCTTACTTCTGTGGTGTGACATAATTGG
ACAAACTACCTACAGAGATTTAAAGCTCTAAGGTAAATATAAAATTTTTAAGTGTATAATGTGTTAAACT
ACTGATTCTAATTGTTTGTGTATTTTAGATTCCAACCTATGGAACTGATGAATGGGAGCAGTGGTGGAAT
GCCTTTAATGAGGAAAACCTGTTTTGCTCAGAAGAAATGCCATCTAGTGATGATGAGGCTACTGCTGACT
CTCAACATTCTACTCCTCCAAAAAAGAAGAGAAAGGTAGAAGACCCCAAGGACTTTCCTTCAGAATTGCT
AAGTTTTTTGAGTCATGCTGTGTTTAGTAATAGAACTCTTGCTTGCTTTGCTATTTACACCACAAAGGAA
AAAGCTGCACTGCTATACAAGAAAATTATGGAAAAATATTCTGTAACCTTTATAAGTAGGCATAACAGTT
ATAATCATAACATACTGTTTTTTCTTACTCCACACAGGCATAGAGTGTCTGCTATTAATAACTATGCTCA
AAAATTGTGTACCTTTAGCTTTTTAATTTGTAAAGGGGTTAATAAGGAATATTTGATGTATAGTGCCTTG
ACTAGAGATCATAATCAGCCATACCACATTTGTAGAGGTTTTACTTGCTTTAAAAAACCTCCCACACCTC
CCCCTGAACCTGAAACATAAAATGAATGCAATTGTTGTTGTTAACTTGTTTATTGCAGCTTATAATGGTT
ACAAATAAAGCAATAGCATCACAAATTTCACAAATAAAGCATTTTTTTCACTGCATTCTAGTTGTGGTTT
GTCCAAACTCATCAATGTATCTTATCATGTCTGGATCAACTGGATAACTCAAGCTAACCAAAATCATCCC
AAACTTCCCACCCCATACCCTATTACCACTGCCAATTACCTGTGGTTTCATTTACTCTAAACCTGTGATT
CCTCTGAATTATTTTCATTTTAAAGAAATTGTATTTGTTAAATATGTACTACAAACTTAGTAGTTGGAAG
GGCTAATTCACTCCCAAAGAAGACAAGATATCCTTGATCTGTGGATCTACCACACACAAGGCTACTTCCC
TGATTAGCAGAACTACACACCAGGGCCAGGGGTCAGATATCCACTGACCTTTGGATGGTGCTACAAGCTA
GTACCAGTTGAGCCAGATAAGGTAGAAGAGGCCAATAAAGGAGAGAACACCAGCTTGTTACACCCTGTGA
GCCTGCATGGGATGGATGACCCGGAGAGAGAAGTGTTAGAGTGGAGGTTTGACAGCCGCCTAGCATTTCA
TCACGTGGCCCGAGAGCTGCATCCGGAGTACTTCAAGAACTGCTGATATCGAGCTTGCTACAAGGGACTT
TCCGCTGGGGACTTTCCAGGGAGGCGTGGCCTGGGCGGGACTGGGGAGTGGCGAGCCCTCAGATCCTGCA
TATAAGCAGCTGCTTTTTGCCTGTACTGGGTCTCTCTGGTTAGACCAGATCTGAGCCTGGGAGCTCTCTG
GCTAACTAGGGAACCCACTGCTTAAGCCTCAATAAAGCTTGCCTTGAGTGCTTCAAGTAGTGTGTGCCCG
TCTGTTGTGTGACTCTGGTAACTAGAGATCCCTCAGACCCTTTTAGTCAGTGTGGAAAATCTCTAGCAGT
GGCGCCCGAACAGGGACTTGAAAGCGAAAGGGAAACCAGAGGAGCTCTCTCGACGCAGGACTCGGCTTGC
TGAAGCGCGCACGGCAAGAGGCGAGGGGCGGCGACTGGTGAGTACGCCAAAAATTTTGACTAGCGGAGGC
TAGAAGGAGAGAGATGGGTGCGAGAGCGTCAGTATTAAGCGGGGGAGAATTAGATCGCGATGGGAAAAAA
TTCGGTTAAGGCCAGGGGGAAAGAAAAAATATAAATTAAAACATATAGTATGGGCAAGCAGGGAGCTAGA
ACGATTCGCAGTTAATCCTGGCCTGTTAGAAACATCAGAAGGCTGTAGACAAATACTGGGACAGCTACAA
CCATCCCTTCAGACAGGATCAGAAGAACTTAGATCATTATATAATACAGTAGCAACCCTCTATTGTGTGC
ATCAAAGGATAGAGATAAAAGACACCAAGGAAGCTTTAGACAAGATAGAGGAAGAGCAAAACAAAAGTAA
GACCACCGCACAGCAAGCGGCCGGCCGCTGATCTTCAGACCTGGAGGAGGAGATATGAGGGACAATTGGA
GAAGTGAATTATATAAATATAAAGTAGTAAAAATTGAACCATTAGGAGTAGCACCCACCAAGGCAAAGAG
AAGAGTGGTGCAGAGAGAAAAAAGAGCAGTGGGAATAGGAGCTTTGTTCCTTGGGTTCTTGGGAGCAGCA
GGAAGCACTATGGGCGCAGCGTCAATGACGCTGACGGTACAGGCCAGACAATTATTGTCTGGTATAGTGC
AGCAGCAGAACAATTTGCTGAGGGCTATTGAGGCGCAACAGCATCTGTTGCAACTCACAGTCTGGGGCAT
CAAGCAGCTCCAGGCAAGAATCCTGGCTGTGGAAAGATACCTAAAGGATCAACAGCTCCTGGGGATTTGG
GGTTGCTCTGGAAAACTCATTTGCACCACTGCTGTGCCTTGGAATGCTAGTTGGAGTAATAAATCTCTGG
AACAGATTTGGAATCACACGACCTGGATGGAGTGGGACAGAGAAATTAACAATTACACAAGCTTAATACA
CTCCTTAATTGAAGAATCGCAAAACCAGCAAGAAAAGAATGAACAAGAATTATTGGAATTAGATAAATGG
GCAAGTTTGTGGAATTGGTTTAACATAACAAATTGGCTGTGGTATATAAAATTATTCATAATGATAGTAG
GAGGCTTGGTAGGTTTAAGAATAGTTTTTGCTGTACTTTCTATAGTGAATAGAGTTAGGCAGGGATATTC
ACCATTATCGTTTCAGACCCACCTCCCAACCCCGAGGGGACCCGACAGGCCCGAAGGAATAGAAGAAGAA
GGTGGAGAGAGAGACAGAGACAGATCCATTCGATTAGTGAACGGATCTCGACGGTATCGCCAAATGGCAG
TATTCATCCACAATTTTAAAAGAAAAGGGGGGATTGGGGGGTACAGTGCAGGGGAAAGAATAGTAGACAT
AATAGCAACAGACATACAAACTAAAGAATTACAAAAACAAATTACAAAAATTCAAAATTTTCGGGTTTAT
TACAGGGACAGCAGAGATCCAGTTTGGATCGATAAGCTTGATATCGAATTCCTGCAGCCCCGATAAAATA
AAAGATTTTATTTAGTCTCCAGAAAAAGGGGGGAATGAAAGACCCCACCTGTAGGTTTGGCAAGCTAGCT
GCA
